>Addgene plasmid #142686 | TFORF0772 | addgene full sequence | sequence record 397733 | Addgene NGS Result
TTAATGTAGTCTTATGCAATACTCTTGTAGTCTTGCAACATGGTAACGATGAGTTAGCAACATGCCTTAC
AAGGAGAGAAAAAGCACCGTGCATGCCGATTGGTGGAAGTAAGGTGGTACGATCGTGCCTTATTAGGAAG
GCAACAGACGGGTCTGACATGGATTGGACGAACCACTGAATTGCCGCATTGCAGAGATATTGTATTTAAG
TGCCTAGCTCGATACATAAACGGGTCTCTCTGGTTAGACCAGATCTGAGCCTGGGAGCTCTCTGGCTAAC
TAGGGAACCCACTGCTTAAGCCTCAATAAAGCTTGCCTTGAGTGCTTCAAGTAGTGTGTGCCCGTCTGTT
GTGTGACTCTGGTAACTAGAGATCCCTCAGACCCTTTTAGTCAGTGTGGAAAATCTCTAGCAGTGGCGCC
CGAACAGGGACTTGAAAGCGAAAGGGAAACCAGAGGAGCTCTCTCGACGCAGGACTCGGCTTGCTGAAGC
GCGCACGGCAAGAGGCGAGGGGCGGCGACTGGTGAGTACGCCAAAAATTTTGACTAGCGGAGGCTAGAAG
GAGAGAGATGGGTGCGAGAGCGTCAGTATTAAGCGGGGGAGAATTAGATCGCGATGGGAAAAAATTCGGT
TAAGGCCAGGGGGAAAGAAAAAATATAAATTAAAACATATAGTATGGGCAAGCAGGGAGCTAGAACGATT
CGCAGTTAATCCTGGCCTGTTAGAAACATCAGAAGGCTGTAGACAAATACTGGGACAGCTACAACCATCC
CTTCAGACAGGATCAGAAGAACTTAGATCATTATATAATACAGTAGCAACCCTCTATTGTGTGCATCAAA
GGATAGAGATAAAAGACACCAAGGAAGCTTTAGACAAGATAGAGGAAGAGCAAAACAAAAGTAAGACCAC
CGCACAGCAAGCGGCCGCTGATCTTCAGACCTGGAGGAGGAGATATGAGGGACAATTGGAGAAGTGAATT
ATATAAATATAAAGTAGTAAAAATTGAACCATTAGGAGTAGCACCCACCAAGGCAAAGAGAAGAGTGGTG
CAGAGAGAAAAAAGAGCAGTGGGAATAGGAGCTTTGTTCCTTGGGTTCTTGGGAGCAGCAGGAAGCACTA
TGGGCGCAGCGTCAATGACGCTGACGGTACAGGCCAGACAATTATTGTCTGGTATAGTGCAGCAGCAGAA
CAATTTGCTGAGGGCTATTGAGGCGCAACAGCATCTGTTGCAACTCACAGTCTGGGGCATCAAGCAGCTC
CAGGCAAGAATCCTGGCTGTGGAAAGATACCTAAAGGATCAACAGCTCCTGGGGATTTGGGGTTGCTCTG
GAAAACTCATTTGCACCACTGCTGTGCCTTGGAATGCTAGTTGGAGTAATAAATCTCTGGAACAGATTTG
GAATCACACGACCTGGATGGAGTGGGACAGAGAAATTAACAATTACACAAGCTTAATACACTCCTTAATT
GAAGAATCGCAAAACCAGCAAGAAAAGAATGAACAAGAATTATTGGAATTAGATAAATGGGCAAGTTTGT
GGAATTGGTTTAACATAACAAATTGGCTGTGGTATATAAAATTATTCATAATGATAGTAGGAGGCTTGGT
AGGTTTAAGAATAGTTTTTGCTGTACTTTCTATAGTGAATAGAGTTAGGCAGGGATATTCACCATTATCG
TTTCAGACCCACCTCCCAACCCCGAGGGGACCCATGCATTGCATCTCAATTAGTCAGCAACCAGGTGTGG
AAAGTCCCCAGGCTCCCCAGCAGGCAGAAGTATGCAAAGCATGCGTCTCAATTAGTCAGCAACCATAGTC
CCGCCCCTAACTCCGCCCATCCCGCCCCTAACTCCGCCCAGTTCCGCCCATTCTCCGCCCCATGGCTGAC
TAATTTTTTTTATTTATGCAGAGGCCGAGGCCGCCTCGGCCTCTGAGCTATTCCAGAAGTAGTGAGGAGG
CTTTTTTGGAGGCCTAGGCTTTTGCAAAAAGCTTTCTAGAGGTACCACCGGAGCTTACCATGACCGAGTA
CAAGCCCACGGTGCGCCTCGCCACCCGCGACGACGTCCCCAGGGCCGTACGCACCCTCGCCGCCGCGTTC
GCCGACTACCCCGCCACGCGCCACACCGTCGATCCGGACCGCCACATCGAGCGGGTCACCGAGCTGCAAG
AACTCTTCCTCACGCGCGTCGGGCTCGACATCGGCAAGGTGTGGGTCGCGGACGACGGCGCCGCCGTGGC
GGTCTGGACCACGCCGGAGAGCGTCGAAGCGGGGGCGGTGTTCGCCGAGATCGGCCCGCGCATGGCCGAG
TTGAGCGGTTCCCGGCTGGCCGCGCAGCAACAGATGGAAGGCCTCCTGGCGCCGCACCGGCCCAAGGAGC
CCGCGTGGTTCCTGGCCACCGTCGGCGTCTCGCCCGACCACCAGGGCAAGGGTCTGGGCAGCGCCGTCGT
GCTCCCCGGAGTGGAGGCGGCCGAGCGCGCCGGGGTGCCCGCCTTCCTGGAGACCTCCGCGCCCCGCAAC
CTCCCCTTCTACGAGCGGCTCGGCTTCACCGTCACCGCCGACGTCGAGGTGCCCGAAGGACCGCGCACCT
GGTGCATGACCCGCAAGCCCGGTGCCAGTTAACGAATTCTAGATCTTGAGACAAATGGCAGTATTCATCC
ACAATTTTAAAAGAAAAGGGGGGATTGGGGGGTACAGTGCAGGGGAAAGAATAGTAGACATAATAGCAAC
AGACATACAAACTAAAGAATTACAAAAACAAATTACAAAAATTCAAAATTTTCGGGTTTATTACAGGGAC
AGCAGAGATCCACTTTGGCGCCGGCTCGAGGCCTGCAGGTGCAAAGATGGATAAAGTTTTAAACAGAGAG
GAATCTTTGCAGCTAATGGACCTTCTAGGTCTTGAAAGGAGTGGGAATTGGCTCCGGTGCCCGTCAGTGG
GCAGAGCGCACATCGCCCACAGTCCCCGAGAAGTTGGGGGGAGGGGTCGGCAATTGAACCGGTGCCTAGA
GAAGGTGGCGCGGGGTAAACTGGGAAAGTGATGTCGTGTACTGGCTCCGCCTTTTTCCCGAGGGTGGGGG
AGAACCGTATATAAGTGCAGTAGTCGCCGTGAACGTTCTTTTTCGCAACGGGTTTGCCGCCAGAACACAG
GTAAGTGCCGTGTGTGGTTCCCGCGGGCCTGGCCTCTTTACGGGTTATGGCCCTTGCGTGCCTTGAATTA
CTTCCACCTGGCTGCAGTACGTGATTCTTGATCCCGAGCTTCGGGTTGGAAGTGGGTGGGAGAGTTCGAG
GCCTTGCGCTTAAGGAGCCCCTTCGCCTCGTGCTTGAGTTGAGGCCTGGCCTGGGCGCTGGGGCCGCCGC
GTGCGAATCTGGTGGCACCTTCGCGCCTGTCTCGCTGCTTTCGATAAGTCTCTAGCCATTTAAAATTTTT
GATGACCTGCTGCGACGCTTTTTTTCTGGCAAGATAGTCTTGTAAATGCGGGCCAAGATCTGCACACTGG
TATTTCGGTTTTTGGGGCCGCGGGCGGCGACGGGGCCCGTGCGTCCCAGCGCACATGTTCGGCGAGGCGG
GGCCTGCGAGCGCGGCCACCGAGAATCGGACGGGGGTAGTCTCAAGCTGGCCGGCCTGCTCTGGTGCCTG
GCCTCGCGCCGCCGTGTATCGCCCCGCCCTGGGCGGCAAGGCTGGCCCGGTCGGCACCAGTTGCGTGAGC
GGAAAGATGGCCGCTTCCCGGCCCTGCTGCAGGGAGCTCAAAATGGAGGACGCGGCGCTCGGGAGAGCGG
GCGGGTGAGTCACCCACACAAAGGAAAAGGGCCTTTCCGTCCTCAGCCGTCGCTTCATGTGACTCCACGG
AGTACCGGGCGCCGTCCAGGCACCTCGATTAGTTCTCGAGCTTTTGGAGTACGTCGTCTTTAGGTTGGGG
GGAGGGGTTTTATGCGATGGAGTTTCCCCACACTGAGTGGGTGGAGACTGAAGTTAGGCCAGCTTGGCAC
TTGATGTAATTCTCCTTGGAATTTGCCCTTTTTGAGTTTGGATCTTGGTTCATTCTCAAGCCTCAGACAG
TGGTTCAAAGTTTTTTTCTTCCATTTCAGGTGTCGTGAGGCTAGCACCGCCACCATGAAGCGGCGTTTGG
ATGACCAGGAGTCACCGGTGTATGCAGCCCAGCAGCGTCGGATCCCTGGCAGCACAGAGGCTTTTCCTCA
CCAGCACCGGGTGCTTGCCCCTGCCCCTCCTGTGTATGAAGCAGTGTCTGAGACCATGCAGTCAGCTACG
GGAATTCAGTACTCTGTAACACCCAGCTACCAGGTTTCAGCCATGCCACAGAGCTCCGGCAGTCATGGGC
CCGCTATAGCAGCAGTTCATAGCAGCCATCATCACCCAACAGCGGTGCAGCCCCACGGAGGCCAGGTGGT
CCAGAGTCATGCTCATCCAGCCCCACCAGTTGCACCAGTGCAGGGACAGCAGCAATTTCAGAGGCTGAAG
GTGGAGGATGCGCTATCTTATCTTGACCAGGTGAAGCTGCAGTTTGGTAGTCAGCCTCAGGTCTACAATG
ATTTCCTTGACATCATGAAGGAATTTAAATCTCAGAGCATCGACACCCCAGGAGTGATTAGTCGTGTGTC
CCAGCTATTCAAAGGCCACCCCGATCTGATAATGGGATTCAACACCTTCTTGCCCCCTGGCTACAAAATT
GAGGTGCAAACCAATGACATGGTGAATGTGACAACTCCTGGCCAGGTTCATCAGATTCCCACCCATGGCA
TCCAGCCACAGCCTCAACCACCACCCCAACATCCTTCCCAGCCTTCAGCCCAGTCAGCCCCAGCTCCTGC
CCAGCCAGCTCCTCAGCCCCCACCTGCCAAAGTCAGCAAGCCCTCCCAACTGCAAGCACATACTCCGGCC
AGTCAGCAGACTCCCCCACTTCCACCGTATGCATCCCCACGTTCTCCGCCGGTCCAGCCTCACACACCAG
TGACAATCTCGTTGGGAACGGCCCCATCCTTGCAGAACAATCAACCTGTGGAGTTTAATCATGCCATCAA
CTATGTTAATAAGATCAAGAACAGATTTCAGGGCCAACCAGACATCTACAAAGCATTCCTGGAGATTTTG
CACACATATCAGAAAGAGCAGAGAAATGCCAAGGAAGCTGGAGGAAACTACACTCCAGCATTGACAGAGC
AGGAGGTGTATGCCCAGGTTGCTCGTCTCTTTAAAAACCAGGAAGATTTGTTGTCAGAGTTTGGACAATT
CCTACCAGATGCCAACAGCTCCGTGCTTTTAAGCAAAACAACTGCTGAGAAGGTTGATTCTGTGAGAAAT
GATCATGGAGGCACTGTCAAGAAGCCCCAACTGAACAACAAGCCGCAGAGGCCCAGCCAGAATGGCTGCC
AGATCCGCAGACATCCTACAGGAACCACCCCTCCAGTTAAGAAGAAACCCAAACTGCTCAATCTGAAGGA
TTCTTCTATGGCAGATGCCAGCAAACATGGTGGTGGAACAGAATCGTTATTTTTTGATAAGGTCCGAAAG
GCTCTTCGGAGTGCAGAAGCCTACGAAAATTTCCTACGCTGTCTTGTTATTTTTAACCAGGAGGTGATCT
CTCGTGCTGAGCTTGTGCAACTAGTCTCTCCTTTCCTGGGGAAATTCCCTGAGTTGTTTAATTGGTTTAA
AAACTTTCTGGGCTATAAGGAGTCTGTACATCTGGAAACTTATCCAAAGGAGCGAGCCACAGAGGGCATT
GCTATGGAGATAGATTATGCTTCTTGTAAACGATTGGGCTCCAGCTATCGAGCCTTACCAAAGAGTTACC
AGCAGCCCAAGTGTACAGGACGGACTCCTCTCTGTAAAGAGGTTTTAAATGATACCTGGGTTTCCTTCCC
TTCGTGGTCTGAGGACTCTACCTTTGTGAGTTCCAAGAAGACTCAATATGAAGAACATATTTATCGTTGT
GAAGATGAACGCTTTGAGCTTGATGTAGTTTTAGAGACCAATCTGGCAACAATCCGGGTTCTGGAAGCAA
TACAGAAGAAGCTTTCCCGCTTGTCTGCTGAAGAACAAGCCAAATTTCGCTTGGACAACACCCTTGGGGG
CACATCAGAAGTCATCCATAGAAAAGCACTCCAGAGGATATATGCTGATAAAGCAGCTGACATCATTGAT
GGTCTGAGAAAGAATCCCTCCATTGCTGTTCCAATTGTCCTTAAAAGGTTGAAGATGAAAGAGGAAGAAT
GGCGAGAAGCTCAGAGAGGCTTTAACAAAGTATGGCGAGAACAAAATGAGAAATACTACTTGAAGTCTCT
GGACCACCAGGGGATCAACTTTAAACAGAATGACACCAAGGTCCTGAGGTCTAAGAGCTTACTCAATGAG
ATTGAGAGTATCTATGATGAGAGGCAAGAGCAGGCTACGGAGGAGAATGCTGGTGTACCTGTTGGCCCAC
ACCTCTCACTTGCGTATGAAGACAAACAAATACTGGAAGATGCTGCTGCTCTGATTATCCACCATGTGAA
GAGGCAGACAGGCATTCAGAAGGAGGACAAATATAAGATAAAACAAATCATGCATCATTTTATTCCAGAT
TTGCTCTTTGCCCAAAGAGGTGATCTCTCAGATGTGGAGGAAGAGGAAGAAGAAGAGATGGATGTAGATG
AAGCCACAGGGGCAGTTAAGAAGCACAATGGTGTTGGGGGCAGTCCCCCTAAGTCCAAGTTACTGTTTAG
TAACACAGCAGCTCAAAAATTAAGAGGAATGGATGAAGTATACAACCTCTTCTATGTCAACAACAACTGG
TATATTTTTATGCGACTGCACCAGATTCTCTGCCTGAGGCTGCTACGGATTTGTTCCCAAGCCGAACGGC
AAATTGAAGAAGAAAACCGAGAGAGAGAATGGGAACGGGAAGTGCTGGGCATAAAGCGAGACAAGAGTGA
CAGCCCTGCCATTCAGCTACGTCTCAAAGAACCTATGGATGTTGATGTAGAAGATTATTACCCAGCTTTC
CTGGACATGGTGCGGAGCCTGCTGGATGGCAACATAGACTCATCACAGTATGAAGATTCACTGAGAGAGA
TGTTCACCATTCATGCCTACATTGCCTTTACCATGGACAAACTGATCCAGAGCATTGTCAGACAGCTGCA
GCATATCGTGAGTGATGAGATCTGTGTGCAGGTGACTGACCTTTACCTGGCAGAAAATAATAATGGGGCC
ACCGGAGGCCAGCTGAACACACAGAACTCAAGGAGCCTCCTGGAGTCAACGTATCAGCGGAAAGCTGAGC
AGCTAATGTCAGATGAGAATTGCTTTAAGCTTATGTTTATTCAGAGCCAAGGCCAGGTCCAGCTGACTAT
TGAGCTTCTGGACACAGAAGAGGAGAATTCGGATGACCCTGTGGAAGCAGAGCGCTGGTCAGACTACGTG
GAGCGATACATGAATTCAGATACTACCTCGCCTGAGCTTCGTGAACATCTAGCACAGAAACCAGTATTTC
TCCCCAGGAATCTACGGCGGATCCGGAAGTGTCAACGTGGTCGAGAGCAGCAGGAAAAGGAAGGGAAGGA
AGGAAACAGCAAGAAGACCATGGAGAATGTGGATAGTCTGGATAAGCTGGAGTGTAGATTCAAGCTGAAT
TCCTACAAGATGGTGTATGTGATCAAATCAGAGGACTATATGTATCGGAGGACCGCCCTGCTCCGGGCTC
ATCAGTCCCATGAGCGTGTAAGCAAGCGTCTACATCAGAGATTCCAGGCCTGGGTAGATAAATGGACCAA
GGAGCATGTGCCCCGTGAAATGGCAGCAGAGACCAGCAAGTGGCTCATGGGTGAGGGGCTGGAGGGCCTG
GTGCCCTGTACCACCACCTGTGATACAGAGACCCTGCATTTTGTGAGCATTAACAAGTATCGTGTCAAAT
ACGGCACAGTATTCAAAGCCCCTTAGTAATGAACTAGTCCGTAACTTGAAAGTATTTCGATTTCTTGGCT
TTATATATCTTGTGGAAAGGACGAATGAGGCTCAGCTCATCACATCGAACGCGTTAAGTCGACAATCAAC
CTCTGGATTACAAAATTTGTGAAAGATTGACTGGTATTCTTAACTATGTTGCTCCTTTTACGCTATGTGG
ATACGCTGCTTTAATGCCTTTGTATCATGCTATTGCTTCCCGTATGGCTTTCATTTTCTCCTCCTTGTAT
AAATCCTGGTTGCTGTCTCTTTATGAGGAGTTGTGGCCCGTTGTCAGGCAACGTGGCGTGGTGTGCACTG
TGTTTGCTGACGCAACCCCCACTGGTTGGGGCATTGCCACCACCTGTCAGCTCCTTTCCGGGACTTTCGC
TTTCCCCCTCCCTATTGCCACGGCGGAACTCATCGCCGCCTGCCTTGCCCGCTGCTGGACAGGGGCTCGG
CTGTTGGGCACTGACAATTCCGTGGTGTTGTCGGGGAAATCATCGTCCTTTCCTTGGCTGCTCGCCTGTG
TTGCCACCTGGATTCTGCGCGGGACGTCCTTCTGCTACGTCCCTTCGGCCCTCAATCCAGCGGACCTTCC
TTCCCGCGGCCTGCTGCCGGCTCTGCGGCCTCTTCCGCGTCTTCGCCTTCGCCCTCAGACGAGTCGGATC
TCCCTTTGGGCCGCCTCCCCGCGTCGACTTTAAGACCAATGACTTACAAGGCAGCTGTAGATCTTAGCCA
CTTTTTAAAAGAAAAGGGGGGACTGGAAGGGCTAATTCACTCCCAACGAAGACAAGATCTGCTTTTTGCT
TGTACTGGGTCTCTCTGGTTAGACCAGATCTGAGCCTGGGAGCTCTCTGGCTAACTAGGGAACCCACTGC
TTAAGCCTCAATAAAGCTTGCCTTGAGTGCTTCAAGTAGTGTGTGCCCGTCTGTTGTGTGACTCTGGTAA
CTAGAGATCCCTCAGACCCTTTTAGTCAGTGTGGAAAATCTCTAGCAGTACGTATAGTAGTTCATGTCAT
CTTATTATTCAGTATTTATAACTTGCAAAGAAATGAATATCAGAGAGTGAGAGGAACTTGTTTATTGCAG
CTTATAATGGTTACAAATAAAGCAATAGCATCACAAATTTCACAAATAAAGCATTTTTTTCACTGCATTC
TAGTTGTGGTTTGTCCAAACTCATCAATGTATCTTATCATGTCTGGCTCTAGCTATCCCGCCCCTAACTC
CGCCCATCCCGCCCCTAACTCCGCCCAGTTCCGCCCATTCTCCGCCCCATGGCTGACTAATTTTTTTTAT
TTATGCAGAGGCCGAGGCCGCCTCGGCCTCTGAGCTATTCCAGAAGTAGTGAGGAGGCTTTTTTGGAGGC
CTAGGGACGTACCCAATTCGCCCTATAGTGAGTCGTATTACGCGCGCTCACTGGCCGTCGTTTTACAACG
TCGTGACTGGGAAAACCCTGGCGTTACCCAACTTAATCGCCTTGCAGCACATCCCCCTTTCGCCAGCTGG
CGTAATAGCGAAGAGGCCCGCACCGATCGCCCTTCCCAACAGTTGCGCAGCCTGAATGGCGAATGGG
[124 nt withheld, positions 9518-9641]
C
[91 nt withheld, positions 9643-9733]
A
[49 nt withheld, positions 9735-9783]
CCTTTGACGTTGGAGTCCACGTTCTTT
[37 nt withheld, positions 9811-9847]
ACCCTATCTCGGTCTATTCTTTTGATTTATAAGGGATTTTGCCGATTTCGGCCTATTGGTTAAAAAATGA
GCTGATTTAACAAAAATTTAACGCGAATTTTAACAAAATATTAACGCTTACAATTTAGGTGGCACTTTTC
GGGGAAATGTGCGCGGAACCCCTATTTGTTTATTTTTCTAAATACATTCAAATATGTATCCGCTCATGAG
ACAATAACCCTGATAAATGCTTCAATAATATTGAAAAAGGAAGAGTATGAGTATTCAACATTTCCGTGTC
GCCCTTATTCCCTTTTTTGCGGCATTTTGCCTTCCTGTTTTTGCTCACCCAGAAACGCTGGTGAAAGTAA
AAGATGCTGAAGATCAGTTGGGTGCACGAGTGGGTTACATCGAACTGGATCTCAACAGCGGTAAGATCCT
TGAGAGTTTTCGCCCCGAAGAACGTTTTCCAATGATGAGCACTTTTAAAGTTCTGCTATGTGGCGCGGTA
TTATCCCGTATTGACGCCGGGCAAGAGCAACTCGGTCGCCGCATACACTATTCTCAGAATGACTTGGTTG
AGTACTCACCAGTCACAGAAAAGCATCTTACGGATGGCATGACAGTAAGAGAATTATGCAGTGCTGCCAT
AACCATGAGTGATAACACTGCGGCCAACTTACTTCTGACAACGATCGGAGGACCGAAGGAGCTAACCGCT
TTTTTGCACAACATGGGGGATCATGTAACTCGCCTTGATCGTTGGGAACCGGAGCTGAATGAAGCCATAC
CAAACGACGAGCGTGACACCACGATGCCTGTAGCAATGGCAACAACGTTGCGCAAACTATTAACTGGCGA
ACTACTTACTCTAGCTTCCCGGCAACAATTAATAGACTGGATGGAGGCGGATAAAGTTGCAGGACCACTT
CTGCGCTCGGCCCTTCCGGCTGGCTGGTTTATTGCTGATAAATCTGGAGCCGGTGAGCGTGGGTCTCGCG
GTATCATTGCAGCACTGGGGCCAGATGGTAAGCCCTCCCGTATCGTAGTTATCTACACGACGGGGAGTCA
GGCAACTATGGATGAACGAAATAGACAGATCGCTGAGATAGGTGCCTCACTGATTAAGCATTGGTAACTG
TCAGACCAAGTTTACTCATATATACTTTAGATTGATTTAAAACTTCATTTTTAATTTAAAAGGATCTAGG
TGAAGATCCTTTTTGATAATCTCATGACCAAAATCCCTTAACGTGAGTTTTCGTTCCACTGAGCGTCAGA
CCCCGTAGAAAAGATCAAAGGATCTTCTTGAGATCCTTTTTTTCTGCGCGTAATCTGCTGCTTGCAAACA
AAAAAACCACCGCTACCAGCGGTGGTTTGTTTGCCGGATCAAGAGCTACCAACTCTTTTTCCGAAGGTAA
CTGGCTTCAGCAGAGCGCAGATACCAAATACTGTTCTTCTAGTGTAGCCGTAGTTAGGCCACCACTTCAA
GAACTCTGTAGCACCGCCTACATACCTCGCTCTGCTAATCCTGTTACCAGTGGCTGCTGCCAGTGGCGAT
AAGTCGTGTCTTACCGGGTTGGACTCAAGACGATAGTTACCGGATAAGGCGCAGCGGTCGGGCTGAACGG
GGGGTTCGTGCACACAGCCCAGCTTGGAGCGAACGACCTACACCGAACTGAGATACCTACAGCGTGAGCT
ATGAGAAAGCGCCACGCTTCCCGAAGGGAGAAAGGCGGACAGGTATCCGGTAAGCGGCAGGGTCGGAACA
GGAGAGCGCACGAGGGAGCTTCCAGGGGGAAACGCCTGGTATCTTTATAGTCCTGTCGGGTTTCGCCACC
TCTGACTTGAGCGTCGATTTTTGTGATGCTCGTCAGGGGGGCGGAGCCTATGGAAAAACGCCAGCAACGC
GGCCTTTTTACGGTTCCTGGCCTTTTGCTGGCCTTTTGCTCACATGTTCTTTCCTGCGTTATCCCCTGAT
TCTGTGGATAACCGTATTACCGCCTTTGAGTGAGCTGATACCGCTCGCCGCAGCCGAACGACCGAGCGCA
GCGAGTCAGTGAGCGAGGAAGCGGAAGAGCGCCCAATACGCAAACCGCCTCTCCCCGCGCGTTGGCCGAT
TCATTAATGCAGCTGGCACGACAGGTTTCCCGACTGGAAAGCGGGCAGTGAGCGCAACGCAATTAATGTG
AGTTAGCTCACTCATTAGGCACCCCAGGCTTTACACTTTATGCTTCCGGCTCGTATGTTGTGTGGAATTG
TGAGCGGATAACAATTTCACACAGGAAACAGCTATGACCATGATTACGCCAAGCGCGCAATTAACCCTCA
CTAAAGGGAACAAAAGCTGGAGCTGCAAGC
Features (pLannotate 1.2.2; 31 found; start..end, strand, type, name):
      5..231     +  promoter       RSV promoter: Rous sarcoma virus enhancer/promoter
    232..412     +  LTR            5' LTR (truncated): truncated 5' long terminal repeat (LTR) from HIV-1
    459..584     +  misc_feature   HIV-1 Ψ: packaging signal of human immunodeficiency virus type 1
    568..931     +  CDS            HIV-1 gag (fragment): gag protein from human immunodeficiency virus 1; gag
   1077..1310    +  misc_feature   RRE: The Rev response element (RRE) of HIV-1 allows for Rev-dependent mRNA export from the nucleus to the cytoplasm.
   1687..1713    +  CDS            Rev (fragment): human immunodeficiency virus 1 (HIV-1) Rev protein; rev; enhances nuclear export of unspliced and incompletely spliced viral mRNAs
   1720..1743    +  promoter       SV40 promoter (fragment): SV40 early promoter
   1744..1815    +  promoter       SV40 promoter (fragment): SV40 enhancer and early promoter
   1839..1974    +  rep_origin     SV40 ori: SV40 origin of replication
   2020..2616    +  CDS            PuroR (fragment): puromycin N-acetyltransferase; pac from Streptomyces; confers resistance to puromycin
   2665..2782    +  misc_feature   cPPT/CTS: central polypurine tract and central termination sequence of HIV-1
   2847..2913    +  CDS            small t antigen (fragment): SV40 (simian virus 40) small t antigen
   2920..4098    +  promoter       EF-1α promoter: strong constitutive promoter for human elongation factor EF-1α
   4115..7933    +  CDS            SIN3A: SIN3A_HUMAN - Experimental evidence at protein level: Swiss-Prot protein existence level 1. Acts as a transcriptional repressor. Corepressor for REST. Interacts with MXI1 to repress MYC responsive genes and antagonize MYC oncogenic activities. Also interacts with MXD1-MAX heterodimers to repress transcription by tethering SIN3A to DNA. Acts cooperatively with OGT to repress transcription in parallel with histone deacetylation. Involved in the control of the circadian rhythms. Required for the transcriptional repression of circadian target genes, such as PER1, mediated by the large PER complex
   7949..8002    +  promoter       U6 promoter (fragment): RNA polymerase III promoter for human U6 snRNA
   8044..8632    +  misc_feature   WPRE: woodchuck hepatitis virus posttranscriptional regulatory element
   8683..8702    +  misc_feature   cPPT/CTS (fragment): central polypurine tract and central termination sequence of HIV-1
   8704..8937    +  LTR            3' LTR (ΔU3): self-inactivating 3' long terminal repeat (LTR) from HIV-1
   9015..9136    +  polyA_signal   SV40 poly(A) signal: SV40 polyadenylation signal
   9176..9311    +  rep_origin     SV40 ori: SV40 origin of replication
   9332..9350    -  promoter       T7 promoter: promoter for bacteriophage T7 RNA polymerase
   9358..9513    +  CDS            lacZα (fragment): LacZα fragment of β-galactosidase; lacZ fragment
   9518..9946    +  rep_origin     f1 ori (sequence partly withheld): f1 bacteriophage origin of replication; arrow indicates direction of (+) strand synthesis
   9999..10103   +  promoter       AmpR promoter: bla
  10104..10964   +  CDS            AmpR: β-lactamase; bla; confers resistance to ampicillin, carbenicillin, and related antibiotics
  11135..11723   +  rep_origin     ori: high-copy-number ColE1/pMB1/pBR322/pUC origin of replication
  11906..11998   +  CDS            lacI (fragment): lac repressor; lacI; The lac repressor binds to the lac operator to inhibit transcription in E. coli. This inhibition can be relieved by adding lactose or isopropyl-β-D-thiogalactopyranoside (IPTG).
  12011..12032   +  protein_bind   CAP binding site: CAP binding activates transcription in the presence of cAMP. E. coli catabolite activator protein
  12047..12077   +  promoter       lac promoter: promoter for the E. coli lac operon
  12081..12103   +  protein_bind   lac operator (fragment): The lac repressor binds to the lac operator to inhibit transcription in E. coli. This inhibition can be relieved by adding lactose or isopropyl-β-D-thiogalactopyranoside (IPTG). lac repressor encoded by lacI
  12146..12164   +  promoter       T3 promoter: promoter for bacteriophage T3 RNA polymerase
