[The description below was written by a language model from this plasmid's Addgene catalogue record and pLannotate feature annotations shown in this document.]
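Description:
TFORF0772 is a lentiviral mammalian expression plasmid built on the pLX_TRC317 backbone, one member of a barcoded collection of transcription factor open reading frames. It carries human SIN3A, a transcriptional corepressor that tethers repressive complexes to DNA-bound partners such as MXI1 and MXD1-MAX. The ORF is driven by the strong constitutive EF-1α promoter and followed by a WPRE, which enhances transcript stability and expression. According to the record, each construct in the collection also carries a unique 24-bp barcode. The barcode is not annotated in the feature table, so its exact position cannot be stated, although the short unannotated stretch between the ORF and the WPRE, which includes a small U6 promoter fragment, is a plausible location.

The viral framework is of the third-generation, self-inactivating type. An RSV promoter fused to a truncated HIV-1 5' LTR drives genomic RNA production in packaging cells. It is followed by the Ψ packaging signal with a gag fragment, the RRE for Rev-dependent nuclear export, a cPPT/CTS, and a ΔU3 3' LTR that inactivates LTR promoter activity after integration. Upstream of the EF-1α cassette, an SV40 early promoter drives a puromycin N-acetyltransferase gene, which allows selection of transduced cells. In bacteria the plasmid is maintained through a high-copy ColE1/pUC origin and ampicillin resistance. An f1 origin and lac-derived remnants are also present in the backbone. The depositor notes that the plasmid may recombine.

The intended use is overexpression of SIN3A, either alone or in pooled transcription factor screens such as directed differentiation studies, where barcode sequencing identifies which factor each cell received.
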