Addgene plasmid #142686: TFORF0772
Purpose: Lentiviral vector for overexpressing transcription factor ORFs with unique 24-bp barcodes. Barcodes facilitate identification of transcription factors in pooled screens.
Depositing lab: Feng Zhang. Depositing organization: Broad Institute. Publication: A transcription factor atlas of directed differentiation. Joung J, Ma S, Tay T, Geiger-Schuller KR, Kirchgatterer PC, Verdine VK, Guo B, Arias-Garcia MA, Allen WE, Singh A, Kuksenko O, Abudayyeh OO, Gootenberg JS, Fu Z, Macrae RK, Buenrostro JD, Regev A, Zhang F. Cell. 2023 Jan 5;186(1):209-229.e26. doi: 10.1016/j.cell.2022.11.026. PubMed 36608654.
Backbone
  Vector backbone: pLX_TRC317
  Backbone manufacturer: Broad Institute Genetic Perturbation Platform
  Backbone size w/o insert (bp): 8264
  Vector type: Mammalian Expression, Lentiviral
  Selectable markers: Puromycin
Growth in bacteria
  Bacterial resistance: Ampicillin, 100 μg/mL
  Growth temperature: 37°C
  Growth strain: NEB Stable
  Copy number: High Copy
Gene/Insert
  Gene/Insert name: SIN3A
  Species: H. sapiens (human)
  Insert size (bp): 3923
  Entrez Gene: SIN3A (a.k.a. CHR15DELq24, DEL15Q24, WITKOS)
  Promoter: EF1a
  Cloning method: Unknown
  Sequencing primers: 5′ GGGTGGAGACTGAAGTTAGGCCAG; 3′ CACATAGCGTAAAAGGAGCAACATAG
Terms and licenses: Academic/Nonprofit Terms; Industry Terms: Not Available to Industry
Depositor comments: NM_015477,NM_001145358,NM_001145357,XM_006720466,XM_006720467,XM_006720465,ENST00000394947,ENST00000360439,ENST00000394949 . The transcription factor ORF portion of this plasmid was synthesized by Genewiz. Please test multiple small colonies in case of plasmid recombination. To make this collection available in a timely manner, a portion of this collection was not fully sequenced by Addgene. If an Addgene verified full plasmid sequence is not available, please contact us prior to placing an order to request the full sequence.
How to cite: TFORF0772 was a gift from Feng Zhang (Addgene plasmid # 142686 ; http://n2t.net/addgene:142686 ; RRID:Addgene_142686)
