>Addgene plasmid #142686 | TFORF0772 | depositor partial sequence | sequence record 280196 | Insert
ACCGCCACCATGAAGCGGCGTTTGGATGACCAGGAGTCACCGGTGTATGCAGCCCAGCAGCGTCGGATCC
CTGGCAGCACAGAGGCTTTTCCTCACCAGCACCGGGTGCTTGCCCCTGCCCCTCCTGTGTATGAAGCAGT
GTCTGAGACCATGCAGTCAGCTACGGGAATTCAGTACTCTGTAACACCCAGCTACCAGGTTTCAGCCATG
CCACAGAGCTCCGGCAGTCATGGGCCCGCTATAGCAGCAGTTCATAGCAGCCATCATCACCCAACAGCGG
TGCAGCCCCACGGAGGCCAGGTGGTCCAGAGTCATGCTCATCCAGCCCCACCAGTTGCACCAGTGCAGGG
ACAGCAGCAATTTCAGAGGCTGAAGGTGGAGGATGCGCTATCTTATCTTGACCAGGTGAAGCTGCAGTTT
GGTAGTCAGCCTCAGGTCTACAATGATTTCCTTGACATCATGAAGGAATTTAAATCTCAGAGCATCGACA
CCCCAGGAGTGATTAGTCGTGTGTCCCAGCTATTCAAAGGCCACCCCGATCTGATAATGGGATTCAACAC
CTTCTTGCCCCCTGGCTACAAAATTGAGGTGCAAACCAATGACATGGTGAATGTGACAACTCCTGGCCAG
GTTCATCAGATTCCCACCCATGGCATCCAGCCACAGCCTCAACCACCACCCCAACATCCTTCCCAGCCTT
CAGCCCAGTCAGCCCCAGCTCCTGCCCAGCCAGCTCCTCAGCCCCCACCTGCCAAAGTCAGCAAGCCCTC
CCAACTGCAAGCACATACTCCGGCCAGTCAGCAGACTCCCCCACTTCCACCGTATGCATCCCCACGTTCT
CCGCCGGTCCAGCCTCACACACCAGTGACAATCTCGTTGGGAACGGCCCCATCCTTGCAGAACAATCAAC
CTGTGGAGTTTAATCATGCCATCAACTATGTTAATAAGATCAAGAACAGATTTCAGGGCCAACCAGACAT
CTACAAAGCATTCCTGGAGATTTTGCACACATATCAGAAAGAGCAGAGAAATGCCAAGGAAGCTGGAGGA
AACTACACTCCAGCATTGACAGAGCAGGAGGTGTATGCCCAGGTTGCTCGTCTCTTTAAAAACCAGGAAG
ATTTGTTGTCAGAGTTTGGACAATTCCTACCAGATGCCAACAGCTCCGTGCTTTTAAGCAAAACAACTGC
TGAGAAGGTTGATTCTGTGAGAAATGATCATGGAGGCACTGTCAAGAAGCCCCAACTGAACAACAAGCCG
CAGAGGCCCAGCCAGAATGGCTGCCAGATCCGCAGACATCCTACAGGAACCACCCCTCCAGTTAAGAAGA
AACCCAAACTGCTCAATCTGAAGGATTCTTCTATGGCAGATGCCAGCAAACATGGTGGTGGAACAGAATC
GTTATTTTTTGATAAGGTCCGAAAGGCTCTTCGGAGTGCAGAAGCCTACGAAAATTTCCTACGCTGTCTT
GTTATTTTTAACCAGGAGGTGATCTCTCGTGCTGAGCTTGTGCAACTAGTCTCTCCTTTCCTGGGGAAAT
TCCCTGAGTTGTTTAATTGGTTTAAAAACTTTCTGGGCTATAAGGAGTCTGTACATCTGGAAACTTATCC
AAAGGAGCGAGCCACAGAGGGCATTGCTATGGAGATAGATTATGCTTCTTGTAAACGATTGGGCTCCAGC
TATCGAGCCTTACCAAAGAGTTACCAGCAGCCCAAGTGTACAGGACGGACTCCTCTCTGTAAAGAGGTTT
TAAATGATACCTGGGTTTCCTTCCCTTCGTGGTCTGAGGACTCTACCTTTGTGAGTTCCAAGAAGACTCA
ATATGAAGAACATATTTATCGTTGTGAAGATGAACGCTTTGAGCTTGATGTAGTTTTAGAGACCAATCTG
GCAACAATCCGGGTTCTGGAAGCAATACAGAAGAAGCTTTCCCGCTTGTCTGCTGAAGAACAAGCCAAAT
TTCGCTTGGACAACACCCTTGGGGGCACATCAGAAGTCATCCATAGAAAAGCACTCCAGAGGATATATGC
TGATAAAGCAGCTGACATCATTGATGGTCTGAGAAAGAATCCCTCCATTGCTGTTCCAATTGTCCTTAAA
AGGTTGAAGATGAAAGAGGAAGAATGGCGAGAAGCTCAGAGAGGCTTTAACAAAGTATGGCGAGAACAAA
ATGAGAAATACTACTTGAAGTCTCTGGACCACCAGGGGATCAACTTTAAACAGAATGACACCAAGGTCCT
GAGGTCTAAGAGCTTACTCAATGAGATTGAGAGTATCTATGATGAGAGGCAAGAGCAGGCTACGGAGGAG
AATGCTGGTGTACCTGTTGGCCCACACCTCTCACTTGCGTATGAAGACAAACAAATACTGGAAGATGCTG
CTGCTCTGATTATCCACCATGTGAAGAGGCAGACAGGCATTCAGAAGGAGGACAAATATAAGATAAAACA
AATCATGCATCATTTTATTCCAGATTTGCTCTTTGCCCAAAGAGGTGATCTCTCAGATGTGGAGGAAGAG
GAAGAAGAAGAGATGGATGTAGATGAAGCCACAGGGGCAGTTAAGAAGCACAATGGTGTTGGGGGCAGTC
CCCCTAAGTCCAAGTTACTGTTTAGTAACACAGCAGCTCAAAAATTAAGAGGAATGGATGAAGTATACAA
CCTCTTCTATGTCAACAACAACTGGTATATTTTTATGCGACTGCACCAGATTCTCTGCCTGAGGCTGCTA
CGGATTTGTTCCCAAGCCGAACGGCAAATTGAAGAAGAAAACCGAGAGAGAGAATGGGAACGGGAAGTGC
TGGGCATAAAGCGAGACAAGAGTGACAGCCCTGCCATTCAGCTACGTCTCAAAGAACCTATGGATGTTGA
TGTAGAAGATTATTACCCAGCTTTCCTGGACATGGTGCGGAGCCTGCTGGATGGCAACATAGACTCATCA
CAGTATGAAGATTCACTGAGAGAGATGTTCACCATTCATGCCTACATTGCCTTTACCATGGACAAACTGA
TCCAGAGCATTGTCAGACAGCTGCAGCATATCGTGAGTGATGAGATCTGTGTGCAGGTGACTGACCTTTA
CCTGGCAGAAAATAATAATGGGGCCACCGGAGGCCAGCTGAACACACAGAACTCAAGGAGCCTCCTGGAG
TCAACGTATCAGCGGAAAGCTGAGCAGCTAATGTCAGATGAGAATTGCTTTAAGCTTATGTTTATTCAGA
GCCAAGGCCAGGTCCAGCTGACTATTGAGCTTCTGGACACAGAAGAGGAGAATTCGGATGACCCTGTGGA
AGCAGAGCGCTGGTCAGACTACGTGGAGCGATACATGAATTCAGATACTACCTCGCCTGAGCTTCGTGAA
CATCTAGCACAGAAACCAGTATTTCTCCCCAGGAATCTACGGCGGATCCGGAAGTGTCAACGTGGTCGAG
AGCAGCAGGAAAAGGAAGGGAAGGAAGGAAACAGCAAGAAGACCATGGAGAATGTGGATAGTCTGGATAA
GCTGGAGTGTAGATTCAAGCTGAATTCCTACAAGATGGTGTATGTGATCAAATCAGAGGACTATATGTAT
CGGAGGACCGCCCTGCTCCGGGCTCATCAGTCCCATGAGCGTGTAAGCAAGCGTCTACATCAGAGATTCC
AGGCCTGGGTAGATAAATGGACCAAGGAGCATGTGCCCCGTGAAATGGCAGCAGAGACCAGCAAGTGGCT
CATGGGTGAGGGGCTGGAGGGCCTGGTGCCCTGTACCACCACCTGTGATACAGAGACCCTGCATTTTGTG
AGCATTAACAAGTATCGTGTCAAATACGGCACAGTATTCAAAGCCCCTTAGTAATGAACTAGTCCGTAAC
TTGAAAGTATTTCGATTTCTTGGCTTTATATATCTTGTGGAAAGGACGAATGAGGCTCAGCTCATCACAT
CGA
