>Addgene plasmid #142686 | TFORF0772 | depositor partial sequence | sequence record 280197 | Barcode
ATGAGGCTCAGCTCATCACATCGA
